Addgene plasmid #163600: pCAG-Pak1
Depositing lab: Takeshi Imai. Publication: BMPR-2 gates activity-dependent stabilization of primary dendrites during mitral cell remodeling. Aihara S, Fujimoto S, Sakaguchi R, Imai T. Cell Rep. 2021 Jun 22;35(12):109276. doi: 10.1016/j.celrep.2021.109276. PubMed 34161760.
Backbone
  Vector backbone: pCAG
  Vector type: Mammalian Expression
Growth in bacteria
  Bacterial resistance: Ampicillin, 100 μg/mL
  Growth temperature: 37°C
  Growth strain: DH5alpha
  Copy number: High Copy
Gene/Insert
  Gene/Insert name: Pak1
  Species: M. musculus (mouse)
  Insert size (bp): 1648
  Entrez Gene: Pak1 (a.k.a. PAK-1, Paka)
Resource information
  A portion of this plasmid was derived from a plasmid made by: pCAG vector is derived from Addgene #14797.
Terms and licenses: Academic/Nonprofit Terms; Industry Terms: Not Available to Industry
How to cite: pCAG-Pak1 was a gift from Takeshi Imai (Addgene plasmid # 163600)
