[The description below was written by a language model from this plasmid's Addgene catalogue record and pLannotate feature annotations shown in this document.]
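Description:
pCAG-Pak1 is a mammalian expression plasmid carrying mouse Pak1, the p21-activated serine/threonine kinase that acts as an effector of the Rho-family GTPases Cdc42 and Rac1 and regulates cytoskeletal dynamics. It is built on a pCAG backbone and is propagated in E. coli as a high-copy plasmid through a ColE1/pUC-type origin, with selection by an ampicillin resistance (β-lactamase) gene under its own promoter. The backbone also retains remnants of a lac promoter/operator region, and a short SV40 segment with the SV40 origin and poly(A) signal. The SV40 origin can support episomal replication in cells expressing large T antigen. No mammalian selection marker is annotated.

The payload is a single expression cassette driven by the composite CAG promoter: the CMV immediate-early enhancer, the chicken β-actin promoter and a chimeric β-actin/β-globin intron, which together give strong, broadly active transcription in mammalian cells. The Pak1 coding region (insert listed at about 1.6 kb) sits between short rabbit β-globin exon remnants typical of this backbone and is followed by the rabbit β-globin polyadenylation signal. No epitope tag or fluorescent reporter is annotated, so the protein appears to be expressed untagged.

The two sequence records differ slightly. The depositor's sequence annotates Pak1 as one continuous open reading frame, while the repository's sequencing result is a few bases longer and splits it into two overlapping fragments. This may reflect a small discrepancy or read error within the coding region. The associated publication concerns dendrite remodelling in olfactory bulb mitral cells, consistent with use for Pak1 overexpression in neurons, though the record does not state the delivery method.
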