Features (pLannotate 1.2.2; 18 found; start..end, strand, type, name):
      4..383     +  enhancer       CMV enhancer: human cytomegalovirus immediate early enhancer
    386..661     +  promoter       chicken β-actin promoter: No description available
    662..1670    +  intron         chimeric intron: chimera between introns from chicken β-actin and rabbit β-globin
   1668..1724    +  CDS            HBB (fragment): HBB_LEPEU - Experimental evidence at protein level: Swiss-Prot protein existence level 1. Involved in oxygen transport from the lung to the various peripheral tissues. From Lepus europaeus (European hare).
   1731..3362    +  CDS            Pak1: PAK1_RAT - Experimental evidence at protein level: Swiss-Prot protein existence level 1. Protein kinase involved in intracellular signaling pathways downstream of integrins and receptor-type kinases that plays an important role in cytoskeleton dynamics, in cell adhesion, migration, proliferation, apoptosis, mitosis, and in vesicle-mediated transport processes. Can directly phosphorylate BAD and protects cells against apoptosis. Activated by interaction with CDC42 and RAC1. Functions as GTPase effector that links the Rho-related GTPases CDC42 and RAC1 to the JNK MAP kinase pathway. Phosphorylat
   3374..3445    +  CDS            HBB (fragment): HBB_PONPY - Experimental evidence at transcript level: Swiss-Prot protein existence level 2. Involved in oxygen transport from the lung to the various peripheral tissues. From Pongo pygmaeus (Bornean orangutan).
   3516..3571    +  polyA_signal   β-globin poly(A) signal: rabbit β-globin polyadenylation signal (Gil and Proudfoot, 1987)
   3954..3970    -  protein_bind   lac operator: The lac repressor binds to the lac operator to inhibit transcription in E. coli. This inhibition can be relieved by adding lactose or isopropyl-β-D-thiogalactopyranoside (IPTG). lac repressor encoded by lacI
   3978..4008    -  promoter       lac promoter: promoter for the E. coli lac operon
   4023..4044    -  protein_bind   CAP binding site: CAP binding activates transcription in the presence of cAMP. E. coli catabolite activator protein
   4057..4096    -  CDS            lacI (fragment): lac repressor; lacI; The lac repressor binds to the lac operator to inhibit transcription in E. coli. This inhibition can be relieved by adding lactose or isopropyl-β-D-thiogalactopyranoside (IPTG).
   4103..4125    +  promoter       SV40 promoter (fragment): SV40 enhancer and early promoter
   4149..4284    +  rep_origin     SV40 ori: SV40 origin of replication
   4304..4438    +  polyA_signal   SV40 poly(A) signal: SV40 polyadenylation signal
   4440..4494    -  CDS            lacI (fragment): lac repressor; lacI; The lac repressor binds to the lac operator to inhibit transcription in E. coli. This inhibition can be relieved by adding lactose or isopropyl-β-D-thiogalactopyranoside (IPTG).
   4677..5265    -  rep_origin     ori: high-copy-number ColE1/pMB1/pBR322/pUC origin of replication
   5436..6296    -  CDS            AmpR: β-lactamase; bla; confers resistance to ampicillin, carbenicillin, and related antibiotics
   6297..6401    -  promoter       AmpR promoter: bla
>Addgene plasmid #163600 | pCAG-Pak1 | depositor full sequence | sequence record 330334 | pCAG-Pak1 sequence 6427 bps
GTCGACATTGATTATTGACTAGTTATTAATAGTAATCAATTACGGGGTCATTAGTTCATAGCCCATATAT
GGAGTTCCGCGTTACATAACTTACGGTAAATGGCCCGCCTGGCTGACCGCCCAACGACCCCCGCCCATTG
ACGTCAATAATGACGTATGTTCCCATAGTAACGCCAATAGGGACTTTCCATTGACGTCAATGGGTGGACT
ATTTACGGTAAACTGCCCACTTGGCAGTACATCAAGTGTATCATATGCCAAGTACGCCCCCTATTGACGT
CAATGACGGTAAATGGCCCGCCTGGCATTATGCCCAGTACATGACCTTATGGGACTTTCCTACTTGGCAG
TACATCTACGTATTAGTCATCGCTATTACCATGGGTCGAGGTGAGCCCCACGTTCTGCTTCACTCTCCCC
ATCTCCCCCCCCTCCCCACCCCCAATTTTGTATTTATTTATTTTTTAATTATTTTGTGCAGCGATGGGGG
CGGGGGGGGGGGGGGCGCGCGCCAGGCGGGGCGGGGCGGGGCGAGGGGCGGGGCGGGGCGAGGCGGAGAG
GTGCGGCGGCAGCCAATCAGAGCGGCGCGCTCCGAAAGTTTCCTTTTATGGCGAGGCGGCGGCGGCGGCG
GCCCTATAAAAAGCGAAGCGCGCGGCGGGCGGGAGTCGCTGCGTTGCCTTCGCCCCGTGCCCCGCTCCGC
GCCGCCTCGCGCCGCCCGCCCCGGCTCTGACTGACCGCGTTACTCCCACAGGTGAGCGGGCGGGACGGCC
CTTCTCCTCCGGGCTGTAATTAGCGCTTGGTTTAATGACGGCTCGTTTCTTTTCTGTGGCTGCGTGAAAG
CCTTAAAGGGCTCCGGGAGGGCCCTTTGTGCGGGGGGGAGCGGCTCGGGGGGTGCGTGCGTGTGTGTGTG
CGTGGGGAGCGCCGCGTGCGGCCCGCGCTGCCCGGCGGCTGTGAGCGCTGCGGGCGCGGCGCGGGGCTTT
GTGCGCTCCGCGTGTGCGCGAGGGGAGCGCGGCCGGGGGCGGTGCCCCGCGGTGCGGGGGGGCTGCGAGG
GGAACAAAGGCTGCGTGCGGGGTGTGTGCGTGGGGGGGTGAGCAGGGGGTGTGGGCGCGGCGGTCGGGCT
GTAACCCCCCCCTGCACCCCCCTCCCCGAGTTGCTGAGCACGGCCCGGCTTCGGGTGCGGGGCTCCGTGC
GGGGCGTGGCGCGGGGCTCGCCGTGCCGGGCGGGGGGTGGCGGCAGGTGGGGGTGCCGGGCGGGGCGGGG
CCGCCTCGGGCCGGGGAGGGCTCGGGGGAGGGGCGCGGCGGCCCCGGAGCGCCGGCGGCTGTCGAGGCGC
GGCGAGCCGCAGCCATTGCCTTTTATGGTAATCGTGCGAGAGGGCGCAGGGACTTCCTTTGTCCCAAATC
TGGCGGAGCCGAAATCTGGGAGGCGCCGCCGCACCCCCTCTAGCGGGCGCGGGCGAAGCGGTGCGGCGCC
GGCAGGAAGGAAATGGGCGGGGAGGGCCTTCGTGCGTCGCCGCGCCGCCGTCCCCTTCTCCATCTCCAGC
CTCGGGGCTGCCGCAGGGGGACGGCTGCCTTCGGGGGGGACGGGGCAGGGCGGGGTTCGGCTTCTGGCGT
GTGACCGGCGGCTCTAGAGCCTCTGCTAACCATGTTCATGCCTTCTTCTTTTTCCTACAGCTCCTGGGCA
ACGTGCTGGTTATTGTGCTGTCTCATCATTTTGGCAAAGAATTCGCCACCATGTCAAATAACGGCGTAGA
CATCCAGGACAAACCCCCAGCCCCTCCGATGAGAAACACCAGCACTATGATTGGAGCCGGCAGCAAAGAC
ACTGGAACCCTAAACCACGGCTCCAAACCTCTGCCTCCAAACCCAGAGGAGAAGAAAAAGAAGGACCGGT
TTTATCGATCCATCTTACCTGGAGATAAAACAAATAAAAAGAAGGAGAAGGAGCGACCAGAGATTTCTCT
TCCTTCAGATTTTGAGCATACAATTCATGTTGGTTTTGATGCTGTCACAGGGGAGTTTACGGGAATGCCA
GAACAGTGGGCTCGCTTGCTTCAAACATCAAATATCACAAAGTCAGAACAGAAGAAAAACCCACAGGCTG
TTCTGGATGTGTTGGAATTTTATAACTCTAAGAAGACCTCCAATAGTCAGAAGTACATGAGTTTTACAGA
TAAGTCAGCTGAAGATTATAATTCTTCTAACACTTTGAATGTGAAGACTGTGTCTGAGACCCCAGCAGTA
CCACCAGTGTCAGAAGATGAAGATGATGATGACGATGCTACCCCACCTCCAGTGATTGCTCCACGCCCAG
AACACACAAAATCTGTATATACACGATCTGTGATTGAACCACTTCCTGTTACTCCAACTCGGGATGTGGC
TACATCTCCTATTTCTCCTACTGAGAATAACACCACTCCGCCAGATGCTTTGACCCGGAACACGGAAAAA
CAGAAGAAGAAGCCTAAAATGTCTGATGAGGAGATCTTAGAGAAATTACGGAGCATAGTGAGTGTGGGTG
ATCCTAAGAAGAAGTACACACGGTTCGAGAAGATTGGACAAGGTGCTTCAGGCACAGTGTATACTGCAAT
GGATGTAGCCACAGGGCAGGAGGTGGCCATTAAACAGATGAATCTTCAGCAGCAGCCGAAGAAAGAGCTG
ATTATTAATGAGATCCTGGTCATGAGGGAAAACAAAAACCCAAATATTGTCAACTACCTGGACAGTTACC
TTGTGGGAGATGAGCTGTGGGTTGTTATGGAATACTTGGCTGGAGGCTCCTTGACAGATGTGGTGACAGA
AACCTGTATGGATGAAGGCCAGATAGCAGCTGTGTGCCGAGAGTGTCTACAAGCTTTGGAGTTTCTACAT
TCAAACCAAGTCATTCACAGGGACATCAAGAGTGACAATATTCTGCTGGGAATGGATGGCTCTGTCAAGT
TAACTGACTTTGGATTCTGTGCACAGATAACTCCAGAGCAGAGCAAAAGGAGCACCATGGTGGGAACTCC
ATATTGGATGGCACCTGAAGTTGTGACACGCAAGGCCTATGGACCCAAGGTTGACATCTGGTCCCTGGGC
ATTATGGCAATTGAAATGATTGAGGGGGAGCCCCCATACCTCAATGAAAACCCTTTGAGAGCCTTGTACC
TCATTGCTACCAATGGGACGCCAGAGCTTCAGAACCCAGAGAAGTTGTCAGCTATTTTCCGGGACTTCCT
GAACCGCTGTCTTGAGATGGATGTGGAGAAGAGAGGCTCAGCTAAAGAGCTGCTGCAGCATCAGTTCCTG
AAGATTGCCAAGCCCCTCTCTAGCCTGACTCCACTGATTGCTGCAGCAAAAGAGGCAACCAAGAACAATC
ACTGAGCGGCCGCACTCCTCAGGTGCAGGCTGCCTATCAGAAGGTGGTGGCTGGTGTGGCCAATGCCCTG
GCTCACAAATACCACTGAGATCTTTTTCCCTCTGCCAAAAATTATGGGGACATCATGAAGCCCCTTGAGC
ATCTGACTTCTGGCTAATAAAGGAAATTTATTTTCATTGCAATAGTGTGTTGGAATTTTTTGTGTCTCTC
ACTCGGAAGGACATATGGGAGGGCAAATCATTTAAAACATCAGAATGAGTATTTGGTTTAGAGTTTGGCA
ACATATGCCATATGCTGGCTGCCATGAACAAAGGTGGCTATAAAGAGGTCATCAGTATATGAAACAGCCC
CCTGCTGTCCATTCCTTATTCCATAGAAAAGCCTTGACTTGAGGTTAGATTTTTTTTATATTTTGTTTTG
TGTTATTTTTTTCTTTAACATCCCTAAAATTTTCCTTACATGTTTTACTAGCCAGATTTTTCCTCCTCTC
CTGACTACTCCCAGTCATAGCTGTCCCTCTTCTCTTATGAAGATCCCTCGACCTGCAGCCCAAGCTTGGC
GTAATCATGGTCATAGCTGTTTCCTGTGTGAAATTGTTATCCGCTCACAATTCCACACAACATACGAGCC
GGAAGCATAAAGTGTAAAGCCTGGGGTGCCTAATGAGTGAGCTAACTCACATTAATTGCGTTGCGCTCAC
TGCCCGCTTTCCAGTCGGGAAACCTGTCGTGCCAGCGGATCCGCATCTCAATTAGTCAGCAACCATAGTC
CCGCCCCTAACTCCGCCCATCCCGCCCCTAACTCCGCCCAGTTCCGCCCATTCTCCGCCCCATGGCTGAC
TAATTTTTTTTATTTATGCAGAGGCCGAGGCCGCCTCGGCCTCTGAGCTATTCCAGAAGTAGTGAGGAGG
CTTTTTTGGAGGCCTAGGCTTTTGCAAAAAGCTAACTTGTTTATTGCAGCTTATAATGGTTACAAATAAA
GCAATAGCATCACAAATTTCACAAATAAAGCATTTTTTTCACTGCATTCTAGTTGTGGTTTGTCCAAACT
CATCAATGTATCTTATCATGTCTGGATCCGCTGCATTAATGAATCGGCCAACGCGCGGGGAGAGGCGGTT
TGCGTATTGGGCGCTCTTCCGCTTCCTCGCTCACTGACTCGCTGCGCTCGGTCGTTCGGCTGCGGCGAGC
GGTATCAGCTCACTCAAAGGCGGTAATACGGTTATCCACAGAATCAGGGGATAACGCAGGAAAGAACATG
TGAGCAAAAGGCCAGCAAAAGGCCAGGAACCGTAAAAAGGCCGCGTTGCTGGCGTTTTTCCATAGGCTCC
GCCCCCCTGACGAGCATCACAAAAATCGACGCTCAAGTCAGAGGTGGCGAAACCCGACAGGACTATAAAG
ATACCAGGCGTTTCCCCCTGGAAGCTCCCTCGTGCGCTCTCCTGTTCCGACCCTGCCGCTTACCGGATAC
CTGTCCGCCTTTCTCCCTTCGGGAAGCGTGGCGCTTTCTCAATGCTCACGCTGTAGGTATCTCAGTTCGG
TGTAGGTCGTTCGCTCCAAGCTGGGCTGTGTGCACGAACCCCCCGTTCAGCCCGACCGCTGCGCCTTATC
CGGTAACTATCGTCTTGAGTCCAACCCGGTAAGACACGACTTATCGCCACTGGCAGCAGCCACTGGTAAC
AGGATTAGCAGAGCGAGGTATGTAGGCGGTGCTACAGAGTTCTTGAAGTGGTGGCCTAACTACGGCTACA
CTAGAAGGACAGTATTTGGTATCTGCGCTCTGCTGAAGCCAGTTACCTTCGGAAAAAGAGTTGGTAGCTC
TTGATCCGGCAAACAAACCACCGCTGGTAGCGGTGGTTTTTTTGTTTGCAAGCAGCAGATTACGCGCAGA
AAAAAAGGATCTCAAGAAGATCCTTTGATCTTTTCTACGGGGTCTGACGCTCAGTGGAACGAAAACTCAC
GTTAAGGGATTTTGGTCATGAGATTATCAAAAAGGATCTTCACCTAGATCCTTTTAAATTAAAAATGAAG
TTTTAAATCAATCTAAAGTATATATGAGTAAACTTGGTCTGACAGTTACCAATGCTTAATCAGTGAGGCA
CCTATCTCAGCGATCTGTCTATTTCGTTCATCCATAGTTGCCTGACTCCCCGTCGTGTAGATAACTACGA
TACGGGAGGGCTTACCATCTGGCCCCAGTGCTGCAATGATACCGCGAGACCCACGCTCACCGGCTCCAGA
TTTATCAGCAATAAACCAGCCAGCCGGAAGGGCCGAGCGCAGAAGTGGTCCTGCAACTTTATCCGCCTCC
ATCCAGTCTATTAATTGTTGCCGGGAAGCTAGAGTAAGTAGTTCGCCAGTTAATAGTTTGCGCAACGTTG
TTGCCATTGCTACAGGCATCGTGGTGTCACGCTCGTCGTTTGGTATGGCTTCATTCAGCTCCGGTTCCCA
ACGATCAAGGCGAGTTACATGATCCCCCATGTTGTGCAAAAAAGCGGTTAGCTCCTTCGGTCCTCCGATC
GTTGTCAGAAGTAAGTTGGCCGCAGTGTTATCACTCATGGTTATGGCAGCACTGCATAATTCTCTTACTG
TCATGCCATCCGTAAGATGCTTTTCTGTGACTGGTGAGTACTCAACCAAGTCATTCTGAGAATAGTGTAT
GCGGCGACCGAGTTGCTCTTGCCCGGCGTCAATACGGGATAATACCGCGCCACATAGCAGAACTTTAAAA
GTGCTCATCATTGGAAAACGTTCTTCGGGGCGAAAACTCTCAAGGATCTTACCGCTGTTGAGATCCAGTT
CGATGTAACCCACTCGTGCACCCAACTGATCTTCAGCATCTTTTACTTTCACCAGCGTTTCTGGGTGAGC
AAAAACAGGAAGGCAAAATGCCGCAAAAAAGGGAATAAGGGCGACACGGAAATGTTGAATACTCATACTC
TTCCTTTTTCAATATTATTGAAGCATTTATCAGGGTTATTGTCTCATGAGCGGATACATATTTGAATGTA
TTTAGAAAAATAAACAAATAGGGGTTCCGCGCACATTTCCCCGAAAAGTGCCACCTG
