Features (pLannotate 1.2.2; 19 found; start..end, strand, type, name):
      5..384     +  enhancer       CMV enhancer: human cytomegalovirus immediate early enhancer
    386..662     +  promoter       chicken β-actin promoter: No description available
    663..1679    +  intron         chimeric intron: chimera between introns from chicken β-actin and rabbit β-globin
   1677..1733    +  CDS            HBB (fragment): HBB_LEPEU - Experimental evidence at protein level: Swiss-Prot protein existence level 1. Involved in oxygen transport from the lung to the various peripheral tissues. From Lepus europaeus (European hare).
   1740..2849    +  CDS            Pak1 (fragment): PAK1_RAT - Experimental evidence at protein level: Swiss-Prot protein existence level 1. Protein kinase involved in intracellular signaling pathways downstream of integrins and receptor-type kinases that plays an important role in cytoskeleton dynamics, in cell adhesion, migration, proliferation, apoptosis, mitosis, and in vesicle-mediated transport processes. Can directly phosphorylate BAD and protects cells against apoptosis. Activated by interaction with CDC42 and RAC1. Functions as GTPase effector that links the Rho-related GTPases CDC42 and RAC1 to the JNK MAP kinase pathway. Phosphorylat
   2842..3369    +  CDS            Pak1 (fragment): PAK1_RAT - Experimental evidence at protein level: Swiss-Prot protein existence level 1. Protein kinase involved in intracellular signaling pathways downstream of integrins and receptor-type kinases that plays an important role in cytoskeleton dynamics, in cell adhesion, migration, proliferation, apoptosis, mitosis, and in vesicle-mediated transport processes. Can directly phosphorylate BAD and protects cells against apoptosis. Activated by interaction with CDC42 and RAC1. Functions as GTPase effector that links the Rho-related GTPases CDC42 and RAC1 to the JNK MAP kinase pathway. Phosphorylat
   3381..3452    +  CDS            HBB (fragment): HBB_PONPY - Experimental evidence at transcript level: Swiss-Prot protein existence level 2. Involved in oxygen transport from the lung to the various peripheral tissues. From Pongo pygmaeus (Bornean orangutan).
   3523..3578    +  polyA_signal   β-globin poly(A) signal: rabbit β-globin polyadenylation signal (Gil and Proudfoot, 1987)
   3963..3979    -  protein_bind   lac operator: The lac repressor binds to the lac operator to inhibit transcription in E. coli. This inhibition can be relieved by adding lactose or isopropyl-β-D-thiogalactopyranoside (IPTG). lac repressor encoded by lacI
   3987..4017    -  promoter       lac promoter: promoter for the E. coli lac operon
   4032..4053    -  protein_bind   CAP binding site: CAP binding activates transcription in the presence of cAMP. E. coli catabolite activator protein
   4066..4105    -  CDS            lacI (fragment): lac repressor; lacI; The lac repressor binds to the lac operator to inhibit transcription in E. coli. This inhibition can be relieved by adding lactose or isopropyl-β-D-thiogalactopyranoside (IPTG).
   4112..4134    +  promoter       SV40 promoter (fragment): SV40 enhancer and early promoter
   4158..4293    +  rep_origin     SV40 ori: SV40 origin of replication
   4313..4447    +  polyA_signal   SV40 poly(A) signal: SV40 polyadenylation signal
   4449..4503    -  CDS            lacI (fragment): lac repressor; lacI; The lac repressor binds to the lac operator to inhibit transcription in E. coli. This inhibition can be relieved by adding lactose or isopropyl-β-D-thiogalactopyranoside (IPTG).
   4686..5274    -  rep_origin     ori: high-copy-number ColE1/pMB1/pBR322/pUC origin of replication
   5445..6305    -  CDS            AmpR: β-lactamase; bla; confers resistance to ampicillin, carbenicillin, and related antibiotics
   6306..6410    -  promoter       AmpR promoter: bla
>Addgene plasmid #163600 | pCAG-Pak1 | addgene full sequence | sequence record 340907 | Addgene NGS Result
GGTCGACATTGATTATTGACTAGTTATTAATAGTAATCAATTACGGGGTCATTAGTTCATAGCCCATATA
TGGAGTTCCGCGTTACATAACTTACGGTAAATGGCCCGCCTGGCTGACCGCCCAACGACCCCCGCCCATT
GACGTCAATAATGACGTATGTTCCCATAGTAACGCCAATAGGGACTTTCCATTGACGTCAATGGGTGGAG
TATTTACGGTAAACTGCCCACTTGGCAGTACATCAAGTGTATCATATGCCAAGTACGCCCCCTATTGACG
TCAATGACGGTAAATGGCCCGCCTGGCATTATGCCCAGTACATGACCTTATGGGACTTTCCTACTTGGCA
GTACATCTACGTATTAGTCATCGCTATTACCATGGTCGAGGTGAGCCCCACGTTCTGCTTCACTCTCCCC
ATCTCCCCCCCCTCCCCACCCCCAATTTTGTATTTATTTATTTTTTAATTATTTTGTGCAGCGATGGGGG
CGGGGGGGGGGGGGGNSGCGCGCCRGGSGGGGSGGGGSGGGGSGRGGGGSGGGGSGGGGSGAGGCGGAGA
GGTGCGGCGGCAGCCAATCAGAGCGGCGCGCTCCGAAAGTTTCCTTTTATGGCGAGGCGGCGGCGGCGGC
GGCCCTATAAAAAGCGAAGCGCGCGGCGGGCGGGAGTCGCTGCGCGCTGCCTTCGCCCCGTGCCCCGCTC
CGCCGCCGCCTCGCGCCGCCCGCCCCGGCTCTGACTGACCGCGTTACTCCCACAGGTGAGCGGGCGGGAC
GGCCCTTCTCCTCCGGGCTGTAATTAGCGCTTGGTTTAATGACGGCTTGTTTCTTTTCTGTGGCTGCGTG
AAAGCCTTGAGGGGCTCCGGGAGGGCCCTTTGTGCGGGGGGAGCGGCTCGGGGGGTGCGTGCGTGTGTGT
GTGCGTGGGGAGCGCCGCGTGCGGCTCCGCGCTGCCCGGCGGCTGTGAGCGCTGCGGGCGCGGCGCGGGG
CTTTGTGCGCTCCGCAGTGTGCGCGAGGGGAGCGCGGCCGGGGGCGGTGCCCCGCGGTGCGGGGGGGGCT
GCGAGGGGAACAAAGGCTGCGTGCGGGGTGTGTGCGTGGGGGGGTGAGCAGGGGGTGTGGGCGCGTCGGT
CGGGCTGCAACCCCCCCTGCACCCCCCTCCCCGAGTTGCTGAGCACGGCCCGGCTTCGGGTGCGGGGCTC
CGTACGGGGCGTGGCGCGGGGCTCGCCGTGCCGGGCGGGGGGTGGCGGCAGGTGGGGGTGCCGGGCGGGG
CGGGGCCGCCTCGGGCCGGGGAGGGCTCGGGGGAGGGGCGCGGCGGCCCCCGGAGCGCCGGCGGCTGTCG
AGGCGCGGCGAGCCGCAGCCATTGCCTTTTATGGTAATCGTGCGAGAGGGCGCAGGGACTTCCTTTGTCC
CAAATCTGTGCGGAGCCGAAATCTGGGAGGCGCCGCCGCACCCCCTCTAGCGGGCGCGGGGCGAAGCGGT
GCGGCGCCGGCAGGAAGGAAATGGGCGGGGAGGGCCTTCGTGCGTCGCCGCGCCGCCGTCCCCTTCTCCC
TCTCCAGCCTCGGGGCTGTCCGCGGGGGGACGGCTGCCTTCGGGGGGGACGGGGCAGGGCGGGGTTCGGC
TTCTGGCGTGTGACCGGCGGCTCTAGAGCCTCTGCTAACCATGTTCATGCCTTCTTCTTTTTCCTACAGC
TCCTGGGCAACGTGCTGGTTATTGTGCTGTCTCATCATTTTGGCAAAGAATTCGCCACCATGTCAAATAA
CGGCGTAGACATCCAGGACAAACCCCCAGCCCCTCCGATGAGAAACACCAGCACTATGATTGGAGCCGGC
AGCAAAGACACTGGAACCCTAAACCACGGCTCCAAACCTCTGCCTCCAAACCCAGAGGAGAAGAAAAAGA
AGGACCGGTTTTATCGATCCATCTTACCTGGAGATAAAACAAATAAAAAGAAGGAGAAGGAGCGACCAGA
GATTTCTCTTCCTTCAGATTTTGAGCATACAATTCATGTTGGTTTTGATGCTGTCACAGGGGAGTTTACG
GGAATGCCAGAACAGTGGGCTCGCTTGCTTCAAACATCAAATATCACAAAGTCAGAACAGAAGAAAAACC
CACAGGCTGTTCTGGATGTGTTGGAATTTTATAACTCTAAGAAGACCTCCAATAGTCAGAAGTACATGAG
TTTTACAGATAAGTCAGCTGAAGATTATAATTCTTCTAACACTTTGAATGTGAAGACTGTGTCTGAGACC
CCAGCAGTACCACCAGTGTCAGAAGATGAAGATGATGATGACGATGCTACCCCACCTCCAGTGATTGCTC
CACGCCCAGAACACACAAAATCTGTATATACACGATCTGTGATTGAACCACTTCCTGTTACTCCAACTCG
GGATGTGGCTACATCTCCTATTTCTCCTACTGAGAATAACACCACTCCGCCAGATGCTTTGACCCGGAAC
ACGGAAAAACAGAAGAAGAAGCCTAAAATGTCTGATGAGGAGATCTTAGAGAAATTACGGAGCATAGTGA
GTGTGGGTGATCCTAAGAAGAAGTACACACGGTTCGAGAAGATTGGACAAGGTGCTTCAGGCACAGTGTA
TACTGCAATGGATGTAGCCACAGGGCAGGAGGTGGCCATTAAACAGATGAATCTTCAGCAGCAGCCGAAG
AAAGAGCTGATTATTAATGAGATCCTGGTCATGAGGGAAAACAAAAACCCAAATATTGTCAACTACCTGG
ACAGTTACCTTGTGGGAGATGAGCTGTGGGTTGTTATGGAATACTTGGCTGGAGGCTCCTTGACAGATGT
GGTGACAGAAACCTGTATGGATGAAGGCCAGATAGCAGCTGTGCCGAGAGTGTCTACAAGCTTTGGAGTT
TCTACATTCAAACCAAGTCATTCACAGGGACATCAAGAGTGACAATATTCTGCTGGGAATGGATGGCTCT
GTCAAGTTAACTGACTTTGGATTCTGTGCACAGATAACTCCAGAGCAGAGCAAAAGGAGCACCATGGTGG
GAACTCCATATTGGATGGCACCTGAAGTTGTGACACGCAAGGCCTATGGACCCAAGGTTGACATCTGGTC
CCTGGGCATTATGGCAATTGAAATGATTGAGGGGGAGCCCCCATACCTCAATGAAAACCCTTTGAGAGCC
TTGTACCTCATTGCTACCAATGGGACGCCAGAGCTTCAGAACCCAGAGAAGTTGTCAGCTATTTTCCGGG
ACTTCCTGAACCGCTGTCTTGAGATGGATGTGGAGAAGAGAGGCTCAGCTAAAGAGCTGCTGCAGCATCA
GTTCCTGAAGATTGCCAAGCCCCTCTCTAGCCTGACTCCACTGATTGCTGCAGCAAAAGAGGCAACCAAG
AACAATCACTGAGCGGCCGCACTCCTCAGGTGCAGGCTGCCTATCAGAAGGTGGTGGCTGGTGTGGCCAA
TGCCCTGGCTCACAAATACCACTGAGATCTTTTTCCCTCTGCCAAAAATTATGGGGACATCATGAAGCCC
CTTGAGCATCTGACTTCTGGCTAATAAAGGAAATTTATTTTCATTGCAATAGTGTGTTGGAATTTTTTGT
GTCTCTCACTCGGAAGGACATATGGGAGGGCAAATCATTTAAAACATCAGAATGAGTATTTGGTTTAGAG
TTTGGCAACATATGCCCATATGCTGGCTGCCATGAACAAAGGTTGGCTATAAAGAGGTCATCAGTATATG
AAACAGCCCCCTGCTGTCCATTCCTTATTCCATAGAAAAGCCTTGACTTGAGGTTAGATTTTTTTTATAT
TTTGTTTTGTGTTATTTTTTTCTTTAACATCCCTAAAATTTTCCTTACATGTTTTACTAGCCAGATTTTT
CCTCCTCTCCTGACTACTCCCAGTCATAGCTGTCCCTCTTCTCTTATGGAGATCCCTCGACCTGCAGCCC
AAGCTTGGCGTAATCATGGTCATAGCTGTTTCCTGTGTGAAATTGTTATCCGCTCACAATTCCACACAAC
ATACGAGCCGGAAGCATAAAGTGTAAAGCCTGGGGTGCCTAATGAGTGAGCTAACTCACATTAATTGCGT
TGCGCTCACTGCCCGCTTTCCAGTCGGGAAACCTGTCGTGCCAGCGGATCCGCATCTCAATTAGTCAGCA
ACCATAGTCCCGCCCCTAACTCCGCCCATCCCGCCCCTAACTCCGCCCAGTTCCGCCCATTCTCCGCCCC
ATGGCTGACTAATTTTTTTTATTTATGCAGAGGCCGAGGCCGCCTCGGCCTCTGAGCTATTCCAGAAGTA
GTGAGGAGGCTTTTTTGGAGGCCTAGGCTTTTGCAAAAAGCTAACTTGTTTATTGCAGCTTATAATGGTT
ACAAATAAAGCAATAGCATCACAAATTTCACAAATAAAGCATTTTTTTCACTGCATTCTAGTTGTGGTTT
GTCCAAACTCATCAATGTATCTTATCATGTCTGGATCCGCTGCATTAATGAATCGGCCAACGCGCGGGGA
GAGGCGGTTTGCGTATTGGGCGCTCTTCCGCTTCCTCGCTCACTGACTCGCTGCGCTCGGTCGTTCGGCT
GCGGCGAGCGGTATCAGCTCACTCAAAGGCGGTAATACGGTTATCCACAGAATCAGGGGATAACGCAGGA
AAGAACATGTGAGCAAAAGGCCAGCAAAAGGCCAGGAACCGTAAAAAGGCCGCGTTGCTGGCGTTTTTCC
ATAGGCTCCGCCCCCCTGACGAGCATCACAAAAATCGACGCTCAAGTCAGAGGTGGCGAAACCCGACAGG
ACTATAAAGATACCAGGCGTTTCCCCCTGGAAGCTCCCTCGTGCGCTCTCCTGTTCCGACCCTGCCGCTT
ACCGGATACCTGTCCGCCTTTCTCCCTTCGGGAAGCGTGGCGCTTTCTCATAGCTCACGCTGTAGGTATC
TCAGTTCGGTGTAGGTCGTTCGCTCCAAGCTGGGCTGTGTGCACGAACCCCCCGTTCAGCCCGACCGCTG
CGCCTTATCCGGTAACTATCGTCTTGAGTCCAACCCGGTAAGACACGACTTATCGCCACTGGCAGCAGCC
ACTGGTAACAGGATTAGCAGAGCGAGGTATGTAGGCGGTGCTACAGAGTTCTTGAAGTGGTGGCCTAACT
ACGGCTACACTAGAAGAACAGTATTTGGTATCTGCGCTCTGCTGAAGCCAGTTACCTTCGGAAAAAGAGT
TGGTAGCTCTTGATCCGGCAAACAAACCACCGCTGGTAGCGGTGGTTTTTTTGTTTGCAAGCAGCAGATT
ACGCGCAGAAAAAAAGGATCTCAAGAAGATCCTTTGATCTTTTCTACGGGGTCTGACGCTCAGTGGAACG
AAAACTCACGTTAAGGGATTTTGGTCATGAGATTATCAAAAAGGATCTTCACCTAGATCCTTTTAAATTA
AAAATGAAGTTTTAAATCAATCTAAAGTATATATGAGTAAACTTGGTCTGACAGTTACCAATGCTTAATC
AGTGAGGCACCTATCTCAGCGATCTGTCTATTTCGTTCATCCATAGTTGCCTGACTCCCCGTCGTGTAGA
TAACTACGATACGGGAGGGCTTACCATCTGGCCCCAGTGCTGCAATGATACCGCGAGACCCACGCTCACC
GGCTCCAGATTTATCAGCAATAAACCAGCCAGCCGGAAGGGCCGAGCGCAGAAGTGGTCCTGCAACTTTA
TCCGCCTCCATCCAGTCTATTAATTGTTGCCGGGAAGCTAGAGTAAGTAGTTCGCCAGTTAATAGTTTGC
GCAACGTTGTTGCCATTGCTACAGGCATCGTGGTGTCACGCTCGTCGTTTGGTATGGCTTCATTCAGCTC
CGGTTCCCAACGATCAAGGCGAGTTACATGATCCCCCATGTTGTGCAAAAAAGCGGTTAGCTCCTTCGGT
CCTCCGATCGTTGTCAGAAGTAAGTTGGCCGCAGTGTTATCACTCATGGTTATGGCAGCACTGCATAATT
CTCTTACTGTCATGCCATCCGTAAGATGCTTTTCTGTGACTGGTGAGTACTCAACCAAGTCATTCTGAGA
ATAGTGTATGCGGCGACCGAGTTGCTCTTGCCCGGCGTCAATACGGGATAATACCGCGCCACATAGCAGA
ACTTTAAAAGTGCTCATCATTGGAAAACGTTCTTCGGGGCGAAAACTCTCAAGGATCTTACCGCTGTTGA
GATCCAGTTCGATGTAACCCACTCGTGCACCCAACTGATCTTCAGCATCTTTTACTTTCACCAGCGTTTC
TGGGTGAGCAAAAACAGGAAGGCAAAATGCCGCAAAAAAGGGAATAAGGGCGACACGGAAATGTTGAATA
CTCATACTCTTCCTTTTTCAATATTATTGAAGCATTTATCAGGGTTATTGTCTCATGAGCGGATACATAT
TTGAATGTATTTAGAAAAATAAACAAATAGGGGTTCCGCGCACATTTCCCCGAAAAGTGCCACCTG
